>Addgene plasmid #77836 | PMVK gRNA (BRDN0001146309) | addgene full sequence | sequence record 188500 | Addgene Assembled Sequence
CCCGGGTGCAAAGATGGATAAAGTTTTAAACAGAGAGGAATCTTTGCAGCTAATGGACCTTCTAGGTCTT
GAAAGGAGTGGGAATTGGCTCCGGTGCCCGTCAGTGGGCAGAGCGCACATCGCCCACAGTCCCCGAGAAG
TTGGGGGGAGGGGTCGGCAATTGATCCGGTGCCTAGAGAAGGTGGCGCGGGGTAAACTGGGAAAGTGATG
TCGTGTACTGGCTCCGCCTTTTTCCCGAGGGTGGGGGAGAACCGTATATAAGTGCAGTAGTCGCCGTGAA
CGTTCTTTTTCGCAACGGGTTTGCCGCCAGAACACAGGTAAGTGCCGTGTGTGGTTCCCGCGGGCCTGGC
CTCTTTACGGGTTATGGCCCTTGCGTGCCTTGAATTACTTCCACCTGGCTGCAGTACGTGATTCTTGATC
CCGAGCTTCGGGTTGGAAGTGGGTGGGAGAGTTCGAGGCCTTGCGCTTAAGGAGCCCCTTCGCCTCGTGC
TTGAGTTGAGGCCTGGCCTGGGCGCTGGGGCCGCCGCGTGCGAATCTGGTGGCACCTTCGCGCCTGTCTC
GCTGCTTTCGATAAGTCTCTAGCCATTTAAAATTTTTGATGACCTGCTGCGACGCTTTTTTTCTGGCAAG
ATAGTCTTGTAAATGCGGGCCAAGATCTGCACACTGGTATTTCGGTTTTTGGGGCCGCGGGCGGCGACGG
GGCCCGTGCGTCCCAGCGCACATGTTCGGCGAGGCGGGGCCTGCGAGCGCGGCCACCGAGAATCGGACGG
GGGTAGTCTCAAGCTGGCCGGCCTGCTCTGGTGCCTGGCCTCGCGCCGCCGTGTATCGCCCCGCCCTGGG
CGGCAAGGCTGGCCCGGTCGGCACCAGTTGCGTGAGCGGAAAGATGGCCGCTTCCCGGCCCTGCTGCAGG
GAGCTCAAAATGGAGGACGCGGCGCTCGGGAGAGCGGGCGGGTGAGTCACCCACACAAAGGAAAAGGGCC
TTTCCGTCCTCAGCCGTCGCTTCATGTGACTCCACGGAGTACCGGGCGCCGTCCAGGCACCTCGATTAGT
TCTCGAGCTTTTGGAGTACGTCGTCTTTAGGTTGGGGGGAGGGGTTTTATGCGATGGAGTTTCCCCACAC
TGAGTGGGTGGAGACTGAAGTTAGGCCAGCTTGGCACTTGATGTAATTCTCCTTGGAATTTGCCCTTTTT
GAGTTTGGATCTTGGTTCATTCTCAAGCCTCAGACAGTGGTTCAAAGTTTTTTTCTTCCATTTCAGGTGT
CGTGACGTACGGCCACCATGACCGAGTACAAGCCCACGGTGCGCCTCGCCACCCGCGACGACGTCCCCAG
GGCCGTACGCACCCTCGCCGCCGCGTTCGCCGACTACCCCGCCACGCGCCACACCGTCGATCCGGACCGC
CACATCGAGCGGGTCACCGAGCTGCAAGAACTCTTCCTCACGCGCGTCGGGCTCGACATCGGCAAGGTGT
GGGTCGCGGACGACGGCGCCGCCGTGGCGGTCTGGACCACGCCGGAGAGCGTCGAAGCGGGGGCGGTGTT
CGCCGAGATCGGCCCGCGCATGGCCGAGTTGAGCGGTTCCCGGCTGGCCGCGCAGCAACAGATGGAAGGC
CTCCTGGCGCCGCACCGGCCCAAGGAGCCCGCGTGGTTCCTGGCCACCGTCGGAGTCTCGCCCGACCACC
AGGGCAAGGGTCTGGGCAGCGCCGTCGTGCTCCCCGGAGTGGAGGCGGCCGAGCGCGCCGGGGTGCCCGC
CTTCCTGGAGACCTCCGCGCCCCGCAACCTCCCCTTCTACGAGCGGCTCGGCTTCACCGTCACCGCCGAC
GTCGAGGTGCCCGAAGGACCGCGCACCTGGTGCATGACCCGCAAGCCCGGTGCCTGAACGCGTTAAGTCG
ACAATCAACCTCTGGATTACAAAATTTGTGAAAGATTGACTGGTATTCTTAACTATGTTGCTCCTTTTAC
GCTATGTGGATACGCTGCTTTAATGCCTTTGTATCATGCTATTGCTTCCCGTATGGCTTTCATTTTCTCC
TCCTTGTATAAATCCTGGTTGCTGTCTCTTTATGAGGAGTTGTGGCCCGTTGTCAGGCAACGTGGCGTGG
TGTGCACTGTGTTTGCTGACGCAACCCCCACTGGTTGGGGCATTGCCACCACCTGTCAGCTCCTTTCCGG
GACTTTCGCTTTCCCCCTCCCTATTGCCACGGCGGAACTCATCGCCGCCTGCCTTGCCCGCTGCTGGACA
GGGGCTCGGCTGTTGGGCACTGACAATTCCGTGGTGTTGTCGGGGAAATCATCGTCCTTTCCTTGGCTGC
TCGCCTGTGTTGCCACCTGGATTCTGCGCGGGACGTCCTTCTGCTACGTCCCTTCGGCCCTCAATCCAGC
GGACCTTCCTTCCCGCGGCCTGCTGCCGGCTCTGCGGCCTCTTCCGCGTCTTCGCCTTCGCCCTCAGACG
AGTCGGATCTCCCTTTGGGCCGCCTCCCCGCGTCGACTTTAAGACCAATGACTTACAAGGCAGCTGTAGA
TCTTAGCCACTTTTTAAAAGAAAAGGGGGGACTGGAAGGGCTAATTCACTCCCAACGAAGACAAGATCTG
CTTTTTGCTTGTACTGGGTCTCTCTGGTTAGACCAGATCTGAGCCTGGGAGCTCTCTGGCTAACTAGGGA
ACCCACTGCTTAAGCCTCAATAAAGCTTGCCTTGAGTGCTTCAAGTAGTGTGTGCCCGTCTGTTGTGTGA
CTCTGGTAACTAGAGATCCCTCAGACCCTTTTAGTCAGTGTGGAAAATCTCTAGCAGTACGTATAGTAGT
TCATGTCATCTTATTATTCAGTATTTATAACTTGCAAAGAAATGAATATCAGAGAGTGAGAGGAACTTGT
TTATTGCAGCTTATAATGGTTACAAATAAAGCAATAGCATCACAAATTTCACAAATAAAGCATTTTTTTC
ACTGCATTCTAGTTGTGGTTTGTCCAAACTCATCAATGTATCTTATCATGTCTGGCTCTAGCTATCCCGC
CCCTAACTCCGCCCATCCCGCCCCTAACTCCGCCCAGTTCCGCCCATTCTCCGCCCCATGGCTGACTAAT
TTTTTTTATTTATGCAGAGGCCGAGGCCGCCTCGGCCTCTGAGCTATTCCAGAAGTAGTGAGGAGGCTTT
TTTGGAGGCCTAGGGACGTACCCAATTCGCCCTATAGTGAGTCGTATTACGCGCGCTCACTGGCCGTCGT
TTTACAACGTCGTGACTGGGAAAACCCTGGCGTTACCCAACTTAATCGCCTTGCAGCACATCCCCCTTTC
GCCAGCTGGCGTAATAGCGAAGAGGCCCGCACCGATCGCCCTTCCCAACAGTTGCGCAGCCTGAATGGCG
AATGGG
[124 nt withheld, positions 3367-3490]
C
[91 nt withheld, positions 3492-3582]
A
[49 nt withheld, positions 3584-3632]
CCTTTGACGTTGGAGTCCACGTTCTTT
[37 nt withheld, positions 3660-3696]
ACCCTATCTCGGTCTATTCTTTTGATTTATAAGGGATTTTGCCGATTTCGGCCTATTGGTTAAAAAATGA
GCTGATTTAACAAAAATTTAACGCGAATTTTAACAAAATATTAACGCTTACAATTTAGGTGGCACTTTTC
GGGGAAATGTGCGCGGAACCCCTATTTGTTTATTTTTCTAAATACATTCAAATATGTATCCGCTCATGAG
ACAATAACCCTGATAAATGCTTCAATAATATTGAAAAAGGAAGAGTATGAGTATTCAACATTTCCGTGTC
GCCCTTATTCCCTTTTTTGCGGCATTTTGCCTTCCTGTTTTTGCTCACCCAGAAACGCTGGTGAAAGTAA
AAGATGCTGAAGATCAGTTGGGTGCACGAGTGGGTTACATCGAACTGGATCTCAACAGCGGTAAGATCCT
TGAGAGTTTTCGCCCCGAAGAACGTTTTCCAATGATGAGCACTTTTAAAGTTCTGCTATGTGGCGCGGTA
TTATCCCGTATTGACGCCGGGCAAGAGCAACTCGGTCGCCGCATACACTATTCTCAGAATGACTTGGTTG
AGTACTCACCAGTCACAGAAAAGCATCTTACGGATGGCATGACAGTAAGAGAATTATGCAGTGCTGCCAT
AACCATGAGTGATAACACTGCGGCCAACTTACTTCTGACAACGATCGGAGGACCGAAGGAGCTAACCGCT
TTTTTGCACAACATGGGGGATCATGTAACTCGCCTTGATCGTTGGGAACCGGAGCTGAATGAAGCCATAC
CAAACGACGAGCGTGACACCACGATGCCTGTAGCAATGGCAACAACGTTGCGCAAACTATTAACTGGCGA
ACTACTTACTCTAGCTTCCCGGCAACAATTAATAGACTGGATGGAGGCGGATAAAGTTGCAGGACCACTT
CTGCGCTCGGCCCTTCCGGCTGGCTGGTTTATTGCTGATAAATCTGGAGCCGGTGAGCGTGGGTCTCGCG
GTATCATTGCAGCACTGGGGCCAGATGGTAAGCCCTCCCGTATCGTAGTTATCTACACGACGGGGAGTCA
GGCAACTATGGATGAACGAAATAGACAGATCGCTGAGATAGGTGCCTCACTGATTAAGCATTGGTAACTG
TCAGACCAAGTTTACTCATATATACTTTAGATTGATTTAAAACTTCATTTTTAATTTAAAAGGATCTAGG
TGAAGATCCTTTTTGATAATCTCATGACCAAAATCCCTTAACGTGAGTTTTCGTTCCACTGAGCGTCAGA
CCCCGTAGAAAAGATCAAAGGATCTTCTTGAGATCCTTTTTTTCTGCGCGTAATCTGCTGCTTGCAAACA
AAAAAACCACCGCTACCAGCGGTGGTTTGTTTGCCGGATCAAGAGCTACCAACTCTTTTTCCGAAGGTAA
CTGGCTTCAGCAGAGCGCAGATACCAAATACTGTTCTTCTAGTGTAGCCGTAGTTAGGCCACCACTTCAA
GAACTCTGTAGCACCGCCTACATACCTCGCTCTGCTAATCCTGTTACCAGTGGCTGCTGCCAGTGGCGAT
AAGTCGTGTCTTACCGGGTTGGACTCAAGACGATAGTTACCGGATAAGGCGCAGCGGTCGGGCTGAACGG
GGGGTTCGTGCACACAGCCCAGCTTGGAGCGAACGACCTACACCGAACTGAGATACCTACAGCGTGAGCT
ATGAGAAAGCGCCACGCTTCCCGAAGGGAGAAAGGCGGACAGGTATCCGGTAAGCGGCAGGGTCGGAACA
GGAGAGCGCACGAGGGAGCTTCCAGGGGGAAACGCCTGGTATCTTTATAGTCCTGTCGGGTTTCGCCACC
TCTGACTTGAGCGTCGATTTTTGTGATGCTCGTCAGGGGGGCGGAGCCTATGGAAAAACGCCAGCAACGC
GGCCTTTTTACGGTTCCTGGCCTTTTGCTGGCCTTTTGCTCACATGTTCTTTCCTGCGTTATCCCCTGAT
TCTGTGGATAACCGTATTACCGCCTTTGAGTGAGCTGATACCGCTCGCCGCAGCCGAACGACCGAGCGCA
GCGAGTCAGTGAGCGAGGAAGCGGAAGAGCGCCCAATACGCAAACCGCCTCTCCCCGCGCGTTGGCCGAT
TCATTAATGCAGCTGGCACGACAGGTTTCCCGACTGGAAAGCGGGCAGTGAGCGCAACGCAATTAATGTG
AGTTAGCTCACTCATTAGGCACCCCAGGCTTTACACTTTATGCTTCCGGCTCGTATGTTGTGTGGAATTG
TGAGCGGATAACAATTTCACACAGGAAACAGCTATGACCATGATTACGCCAAGCGCGCAATTAACCCTCA
CTAAAGGGAACAAAAGCTGGAGCTGCAAGCTTAATGTAGTCTTATGCAATACTCTTGTAGTCTTGCAACA
TGGTAACGATGAGTTAGCAACATGCCTTACAAGGAGAGAAAAAGCACCGTGCATGCCGATTGGTGGAAGT
AAGGTGGTACGATCGTGCCTTATTAGGAAGGCAACAGACGGGTCTGACATGGATTGGACGAACCACTGAA
TTGCCGCATTGCAGAGATATTGTATTTAAGTGCCTAGCTCGATACATAAACGGGTCTCTCTGGTTAGACC
AGATCTGAGCCTGGGAGCTCTCTGGCTAACTAGGGAACCCACTGCTTAAGCCTCAATAAAGCTTGCCTTG
AGTGCTTCAAGTAGTGTGTGCCCGTCTGTTGTGTGACTCTGGTAACTAGAGATCCCTCAGACCCTTTTAG
TCAGTGTGGAAAATCTCTAGCAGTGGCGCCCGAACAGGGACTTGAAAGCGAAAGGGAAACCAGAGGAGCT
CTCTCGACGCAGGACTCGGCTTGCTGAAGCGCGCACGGCAAGAGGCGAGGGGCGGCGACTGGTGAGTACG
CCAAAAATTTTGACTAGCGGAGGCTAGAAGGAGAGAGATGGGTGCGAGAGCGTCAGTATTAAGCGGGGGA
GAATTAGATCGCGATGGGAAAAAATTCGGTTAAGGCCAGGGGGAAAGAAAAAATATAAATTAAAACATAT
AGTATGGGCAAGCAGGGAGCTAGAACGATTCGCAGTTAATCCTGGCCTGTTAGAAACATCAGAAGGCTGT
AGACAAATACTGGGACAGCTACAACCATCCCTTCAGACAGGATCAGAAGAACTTAGATCATTATATAATA
CAGTAGCAACCCTCTATTGTGTGCATCAAAGGATAGAGATAAAAGACACCAAGGAAGCTTTAGACAAGAT
AGAGGAAGAGCAAAACAAAAGTAAGACCACCGCACAGCAAGCGGCCGCTGATCTTCAGACCTGGAGGAGG
AGATATGAGGGACAATTGGAGAAGTGAATTATATAAATATAAAGTAGTAAAAATTGAACCATTAGGAGTA
GCACCCACCAAGGCAAAGAGAAGAGTGGTGCAGAGAGAAAAAAGAGCAGTGGGAATAGGAGCTTTGTTCC
TTGGGTTCTTGGGAGCAGCAGGAAGCACTATGGGCGCAGCGTCAATGACGCTGACGGTACAGGCCAGACA
ATTATTGTCTGGTATAGTGCAGCAGCAGAACAATTTGCTGAGGGCTATTGAGGCGCAACAGCATCTGTTG
CAACTCACAGTCTGGGGCATCAAGCAGCTCCAGGCAAGAATCCTGGCTGTGGAAAGATACCTAAAGGATC
AACAGCTCCTGGGGATTTGGGGTTGCTCTGGAAAACTCATTTGCACCACTGCTGTGCCTTGGAATGCTAG
TTGGAGTAATAAATCTCTGGAACAGATTTGGAATCACACGACCTGGATGGAGTGGGACAGAGAAATTAAC
AATTACACAAGCTTAATACACTCCTTAATTGAAGAATCGCAAAACCAGCAAGAAAAGAATGAACAAGAAT
TATTGGAATTAGATAAATGGGCAAGTTTGTGGAATTGGTTTAACATAACAAATTGGCTGTGGTATATAAA
ATTATTCATAATGATAGTAGGAGGCTTGGTAGGTTTAAGAATAGTTTTTGCTGTACTTTCTATAGTGAAT
AGAGTTAGGCAGGGATATTCACCATTATCGTTTCAGACCCACCTCCCAACCCCGAGGGGACCCAGAGAGG
GCCTATTTCCCATGATTCCTTCATATTTGCATATACGATACAAGGCTGTTAGAGAGATAATTAGAATTAA
TTTGACTGTAAACACAAAGATATTAGTACAAAATACGTGACGTAGAAAGTAATAATTTCTTGGGTAGTTT
GCAGTTTTAAAATTATGTTTTAAAATGGACTATCATATGCTTACCGTAACTTGAAAGTATTTCGATTTCT
TGGCTTTATATATCTTGTGGAAAGGACGAAACACCGCGGAAGGACATGATCCGCTGGTTTTAGAGCTAGA
AATAGCAAGTTAAAATAAGGCTAGTCCGTTATCAACTTGAAAAAGTGGCACCGAGTCGGTGCTTTTTTAA
GCTTGGCGTAACTAGATCTTGAGACAAATGGCAGTATTCATCCACAATTTTAAAAGAAAAGGGGGGATTG
GGGGGTACAGTGCAGGGGAAAGAATAGTAGACATAATAGCAACAGACATACAAACTAAAGAATTACAAAA
ACAAATTACAAAAATTCAAAATTTTCGGGTTTATTACAGGGACAGCAGAGATCCACTTTGGCGCCGGCTC
GAGGGGG
Features (pLannotate 1.2.2; 29 found; start..end, strand, type, name):
     14..80      +  CDS            small t antigen (fragment): SV40 (simian virus 40) small t antigen
    106..317     +  promoter       EF-1α core promoter: core promoter for human elongation factor EF-1α
    318..1256    +  intron         EF-1α intron A: intron upstream of the start codon of human EF-1α
   1278..1877    +  CDS            PuroR (fragment): puromycin N-acetyltransferase; pac from Streptomyces; confers resistance to puromycin
   1893..2481    +  misc_feature   WPRE: woodchuck hepatitis virus posttranscriptional regulatory element
   2532..2551    +  misc_feature   cPPT/CTS (fragment): central polypurine tract and central termination sequence of HIV-1
   2553..2786    +  LTR            3' LTR (ΔU3): self-inactivating 3' long terminal repeat (LTR) from HIV-1
   2864..2985    +  polyA_signal   SV40 poly(A) signal: SV40 polyadenylation signal
   3025..3160    +  rep_origin     SV40 ori: SV40 origin of replication
   3181..3199    -  promoter       T7 promoter: promoter for bacteriophage T7 RNA polymerase
   3207..3362    +  CDS            lacZα (fragment): LacZα fragment of β-galactosidase; lacZ fragment
   3367..3795    +  rep_origin     f1 ori (sequence partly withheld): f1 bacteriophage origin of replication; arrow indicates direction of (+) strand synthesis
   3848..3952    +  promoter       AmpR promoter: bla
   3953..4813    +  CDS            AmpR: β-lactamase; bla; confers resistance to ampicillin, carbenicillin, and related antibiotics
   4984..5572    +  rep_origin     ori: high-copy-number ColE1/pMB1/pBR322/pUC origin of replication
   5755..5847    +  CDS            lacI (fragment): lac repressor; lacI; The lac repressor binds to the lac operator to inhibit transcription in E. coli. This inhibition can be relieved by adding lactose or isopropyl-β-D-thiogalactopyranoside (IPTG).
   5860..5881    +  protein_bind   CAP binding site: CAP binding activates transcription in the presence of cAMP. E. coli catabolite activator protein
   5896..5926    +  promoter       lac promoter: promoter for the E. coli lac operon
   5934..5950    +  protein_bind   lac operator: The lac repressor binds to the lac operator to inhibit transcription in E. coli. This inhibition can be relieved by adding lactose or isopropyl-β-D-thiogalactopyranoside (IPTG). lac repressor encoded by lacI
   5995..6013    +  promoter       T3 promoter: promoter for bacteriophage T3 RNA polymerase
   6041..6267    +  promoter       RSV promoter: Rous sarcoma virus enhancer/promoter
   6268..6448    +  LTR            5' LTR (truncated): truncated 5' long terminal repeat (LTR) from HIV-1
   6495..6620    +  misc_feature   HIV-1 Ψ: packaging signal of human immunodeficiency virus type 1
   6604..6967    +  CDS            HIV-1 gag (fragment): gag protein from human immunodeficiency virus 1; gag
   7113..7346    +  misc_feature   RRE: The Rev response element (RRE) of HIV-1 allows for Rev-dependent mRNA export from the nucleus to the cytoplasm.
   7723..7749    +  CDS            Rev (fragment): human immunodeficiency virus 1 (HIV-1) Rev protein; rev; enhances nuclear export of unspliced and incompletely spliced viral mRNAs
   7753..7993    +  promoter       U6 promoter: RNA polymerase III promoter for human U6 snRNA
   8023..8098    +  misc_RNA       gRNA scaffold: guide RNA scaffold for the Streptococcus pyogenes CRISPR/Cas9 system
   8154..8271    +  misc_feature   cPPT/CTS: central polypurine tract and central termination sequence of HIV-1
