[The description below was written by a language model from this plasmid's Addgene catalogue record and pLannotate feature annotations shown in this document.]
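Description:
PMVK gRNA (BRDN0001146309) is a third-generation lentiviral CRISPR guide plasmid built on the lentiGuide-Puro backbone, carrying a single guide RNA directed against human PMVK (phosphomevalonate kinase), designed against the reference transcript NM_006556.3. The assembled sequence is about 8.3 kb. It is propagated in E. coli as a high-copy plasmid through a ColE1/pUC-type origin with β-lactamase (ampicillin) selection. The backbone also retains an f1 origin, an SV40 origin and poly(A) signal, and remnants of a lac/T7/T3 cloning region.

The viral cassette is organised for Tat-independent packaging. An RSV promoter drives a truncated HIV-1 5' LTR, followed by the Ψ packaging signal with a partial gag sequence and the Rev response element. The cassette ends in a U3-deleted, self-inactivating 3' LTR. Within this unit, a human U6 RNA polymerase III promoter transcribes the PMVK-specific spacer fused to the Streptococcus pyogenes Cas9 gRNA scaffold. A central polypurine tract (cPPT/CTS), an element that aids nuclear import of the viral genome, sits just downstream of the scaffold. A separate EF-1α promoter, annotated as the core promoter plus intron A, expresses puromycin N-acetyltransferase so that transduced mammalian cells can be selected. A WPRE downstream of this marker enhances transcript expression.

The plasmid does not encode Cas9, so it must be paired with a separate Cas9 vector or used in cells that already express the nuclease. It belongs to a human kinome gRNA collection designed with optimised sgRNA rules, and is suited to knocking out PMVK in human cells after lentiviral delivery.
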