Addgene plasmid #77836: PMVK gRNA (BRDN0001146309)
Purpose: 3rd generation lentiviral gRNA plasmid targeting human PMVK
Depositing lab: John Doench & David Root. Depositing organization: Broad Institute. Publication: Optimized sgRNA design to maximize activity and minimize off-target effects of CRISPR-Cas9. Doench JG, Fusi N, Sullender M, Hegde M, Vaimberg EW, Donovan KF, Smith I, Tothova Z, Wilen C, Orchard R, Virgin HW, Listgarten J, Root DE. Nat Biotechnol. 2016 Jan 18. doi: 10.1038/nbt.3437. PubMed 26780180.
Backbone
  Vector backbone: lentiGuide-Puro
  Backbone manufacturer: Zhang Lab (Addgene plasmid # 52963)
  Vector type: Mammalian Expression, Lentiviral, CRISPR
  Selectable markers: Puromycin
Growth in bacteria
  Bacterial resistance: Ampicillin, 100 μg/mL
  Growth temperature: 37°C
  Growth strain: DH5alpha
  Copy number: High Copy
Gene/Insert
  Gene/Insert name: PMVK (alt names: PMVK; NM_006556.3)
  gRNA/shRNA sequence: CGGAAGGACATGATCCGCTG
  Species: H. sapiens (human)
  Entrez Gene: PMVK (a.k.a. HUMPMKI, PMK, PMKA, PMKASE, POROK1)
  Promoter: hU6
  Cloning method: Unknown
  Sequencing primers: 5′ U6-F; 3′ pS2-R
Terms and licenses: Academic/Nonprofit Terms; Industry Terms: Not Available to Industry
Depositor comments: The gRNA was designed to target the following Genbank reference sequence(s): NM_006556.3. Note that this plasmid does NOT contain Cas9. It should be used in conjunction with lentiCas9-Blast (Addgene #52962) or otherwise with cell lines already expressing Cas9. Browse the full kinome gRNA library at http://www.addgene.org/pooled-library/broadgpp-human-kinome/ or visit http://www.broadinstitute.org/rnai/public/ for detailed protocols and information.
How to cite: PMVK gRNA (BRDN0001146309) was a gift from John Doench & David Root (Addgene plasmid # 77836 ; http://n2t.net/addgene:77836 ; RRID:Addgene_77836)
