>Addgene plasmid #77836 | PMVK gRNA (BRDN0001146309) | depositor partial sequence | sequence record 145296 | Target Sequence
CGGAAGGACATGATCCGCTG
