>Addgene plasmid #77836 | PMVK gRNA (BRDN0001146309) | addgene partial sequence | sequence record 188499 | hU6-F
ATAATTTCTTGGGTAGTTTGCAGTTTTAAAATTATGTTTTAAAATGGACTATCATATGCTTACCGTAACT
TGAAAGTATTTCGATTTCTTGGCTTTATATATCTTGTGGAAAGGACGAAACACCGCGGAAGGACATGATC
CGCTGGTTTTAGAGCTAGAAATAGCAAGTTAAAATAAGGCTAGTCCGTTATCAACTTGAAAAAGTGGCAC
CGAGTCGGTGCTTTTTTAAGCTTGGCGTAACTAGATCTTGAGACAAATGGCAGTATTCATCCACAATTTT
AAAAGAAAAGGGGGGATTGGGGGGTACAGTGCAGGGGAAAGAATAGTAGACATAATAGCAACAGACATAC
AAACTAAAGAATTACAAAAACAAATTACAAAAATTCAAAATTTTCGGGTTTATTACAGGGACAGCAGAGA
TCCACTTTGGCGCCGGCTCGAGGGGGCCCGGGTGCAAAGATGGATAAAGTTTTAAACAGAGAGGAATCTT
TGCAGCTAATGGACCTTCTAGGTCTTGAAAGGAGTGGGAATTGGCTCCGGTGCCCGTCAGTGGGCAGAGC
GCACATCGCC
